>Addgene plasmid #135963 | gRNAU6 | addgene full sequence | sequence record 287976 | Addgene NGS Result
TAATACGACTCACTATAGGGCGAATTGGGCCCTCTAGATGCATGCTCGAGCTCTTCGTTTTAGAGCTAGA
AATAGCAAGTTAAAATAAGGCTAGTCCGTTATCAACTTGAAAAAGTGGCACCGAGTCGGTGCTTTTTTTG
TCGACTGGATCCGGTACCAAGGTCGGGCAGGAAGAGGGCCTATTTCCCATGATTCCTTCATATTTGCATA
TACGATACAAGGCTGTTAGAGAGATAATTAGAATTAATTTGACTGTAAACACAAAGATATTAGTACAAAA
TACGTGACGTAGAAAGTAATAATTTCTTGGGTAGTTTGCAGTTTTAAAATTATGTTTTAAAATGGACTAT
CATATGCTTACCGTAACTTGAAAGTATTTCGATTTCTTGGCTTTATATATCTTGTGGAAAGGACGAAACA
CCGTGAGACGTAACTCGTCTCGGTTTTAGAGCTAGAAATAGCAAGTTAAAATAAGGCTAGTCCGTTATCA
ACTTGAAAAAGTGGCACCGAGTCGGTGCTTTTTTTCTAGACCCAGCTTTCTTGTACAAAGTTGGCATTAA
AGGGCGAATTCCAGCACACTGGCGGCCGTTACTAGTGGATCCGAGCTCGGTACCAAGCTTGATGCATAGC
TTGAGTATTCTATAGTGTCACCTAAATAGCTTGGCGTAATCATGGTCATAGCTGTTTCCTGTGTGAAATT
GTTATCCGCTCACAATTCCACACAACATACGAGCCGGAAGCATAAAGTGTAAAGCCTGGGGTGCCTAATG
AGTGAGCTAACTCACATTAATTGCGTTGCGCTCACTGCCCGCTTTCCAGTCGGGAAACCTGTCGTGCCAG
CTGCATTAATGAATCGGCCAACGCGCGGGGAGAGGCGGTTTGCGTATTGGGCGCTCTTCCGCTTCCTCGC
TCACTGACTCGCTGCGCTCGGTCGTTCGGCTGCGGCGAGCGGTATCAGCTCACTCAAAGGCGGTAATACG
GTTATCCACAGAATCAGGGGATAACGCAGGAAAGAACATGTGAGCAAAAGGCCAGCAAAAGGCCAGGAAC
CGTAAAAAGGCCGCGTTGCTGGCGTTTTTCCATAGGCTCCGCCCCCCTGACGAGCATCACAAAAATCGAC
GCTCAAGTCAGAGGTGGCGAAACCCGACAGGACTATAAAGATACCAGGCGTTTCCCCCTGGAAGCTCCCT
CGTGCGCTCTCCTGTTCCGACCCTGCCGCTTACCGGATACCTGTCCGCCTTTCTCCCTTCGGGAAGCGTG
GCGCTTTCTCATAGCTCACGCTGTAGGTATCTCAGTTCGGTGTAGGTCGTTCGCTCCAAGCTGGGCTGTG
TGCACGAACCCCCCGTTCAGCCCGACCGCTGCGCCTTATCCGGTAACTATCGTCTTGAGTCCAACCCGGT
AAGACACGACTTATCGCCACTGGCAGCAGCCACTGGTAACAGGATTAGCAGAGCGAGGTATGTAGGCGGT
GCTACAGAGTTCTTGAAGTGGTGGCCTAACTACGGCTACACTAGAAGAACAGTATTTGGTATCTGCGCTC
TGCTGAAGCCAGTTACCTTCGGAAAAAGAGTTGGTAGCTCTTGATCCGGCAAACAAACCACCGCTGGTAG
CGGTGGTTTTTTTGTTTGCAAGCAGCAGATTACGCGCAGAAAAAAAGGATCTCAAGAAGATCCTTTGATC
TTTTCTACGGGGTCTGACGCTCAGTGGAACGAAAACTCACGTTAAGGGATTTTGGTCATGAGATTATCAA
AAAGGATCTTCACCTAGATCCTTTTAAATTAAAAATGAAGTTTTAGCACGTGTCAGTCCTGCTCCTCGGC
CACGAAGTGCACGCAGTTGCCGGCCGGGTCGCGCAGGGCGAACTCCCGCCCCCACGGCTGCTCGCCGATC
TCGGTCATGGCCGGCCCGGAGGCGTCCCGGAAGTTCGTGGACACGACCTCCGACCACTCGGCGTACAGCT
CGTCCAGGCCGCGCACCCACACCCAGGCCAGGGTGTTGTCCGGCACCACCTGGTCCTGGACCGCGCTGAT
GAACAGGGTCACGTCGTCCCGGACCACACCGGCGAAGTCGTCCTCCACGAAGTCCCGGGAGAACCCGAGC
CGGTCGGTCCAGAACTCGACCGCTCCGGCGACGTCGCGCGCGGTGAGCACCGGAACGGCACTGGTCAACT
TGGCCATGGTGGCCCTCCTCACGTGCTATTATTGAAGCATTTATCAGGGTTATTGTCTCATGAGCGGATA
CATATTTGAATGTATTTAGAAAAATAAACAAATAGGGGTTCCGCGCACATTTCCCCGAAAAGTGCCACCT
GATGCGGTGTGAAATACCGCACAGATGCGTAAGGAGAAAATACCGCATCAGGAAATTGTAAGCGTTAATA
ATTCAGAAGAACTCGTCAAGAAGGCGATAGAAGGCGATGCGCTGCGAATCGGGAGCGGCGATACCGTAAA
GCACGAGGAAGCGGTCAGCCCATTCGCCGCCAAGCTCTTCAGCAATATCACGGGTAGCCAACGCTATGTC
CTGATAGCGGTCCGCCACACCCAGCCGGCCACAGTCGATGAATCCAGAAAAGCGGCCATTTTCCACCATG
ATATTCGGCAAGCAGGCATCGCCATGGGTCACGACGAGATCCTCGCCGTCGGGCATGCTCGCCTTGAGCC
TGGCGAACAGTTCGGCTGGCGCGAGCCCCTGATGCTCTTCGTCCAGATCATCCTGATCGACAAGACCGGC
TTCCATCCGAGTACGTGCTCGCTCGATGCGATGTTTCGCTTGGTGGTCGAATGGGCAGGTAGCCGGATCA
AGCGTATGCAGCCGCCGCATTGCATCAGCCATGATGGATACTTTCTCGGCAGGAGCAAGGTGAGATGACA
GGAGATCCTGCCCCGGCACTTCGCCCAATAGCAGCCAGTCCCTTCCCGCTTCAGTGACAACGTCGAGCAC
AGCTGCGCAAGGAACGCCCGTCGTGGCCAGCCACGATAGCCGCGCTGCCTCGTCTTGCAGTTCATTCAGG
GCACCGGACAGGTCGGTCTTGACAAAAAGAACCGGGCGCCCCTGCGCTGACAGCCGGAACACGGCGGCAT
CAGAGCAGCCGATTGTCTGTTGTGCCCAGTCATAGCCGAATAGCCTCTCCACCCAAGCGGCCGGAGAACC
TGCGTGCAATCCATCTTGTTCAATCATGCGAAACGATCCTCATCCTGTCTCTTGATCAGAGCTTGATCCC
CTGCGCCATCAGATCCTTGGCGGCAAGAAAGCCATCCAGTTTACTTTGCAGGGCTTCCCAACCTTACCAG
AGGGCGCCCCAGCTGGCAATTCCGGTTCGCTTGCTGTCCATAAAACCGCCCAGTCTAGCTATCGCCATGT
AAGCCCACTGCAAGCTACCTGCTTTCTCTTTGCGCTTGCGTTTTCCCTTGTCCAGATAGCCCAGTAGCTG
ACATTCATCCGGGGTCAGCACCGTTTCTGCGGACTGGCTTTCTACGTGAAAAGGATCTAGGTGAAGATCC
TTTTTGATAATCTCATGCCTGACATTTATATTCCCCAGAACATCAGGTTAATGGCGTTTTTGATGTCATT
TTCGCGGTGGCTGAGATCAGCCACTTCTTCCCCGATAACGGAGACCGGCACACTGGCCATATCGGTGGTC
ATCATGCGCCAGCTTTCATCCCCGATATGCACCACCGGGTAAAGTTCACGGGAGACTTTATCTGACAGCA
GACGTGCACTGGCCAGGGGGATCACCATCCGTCGCCCCGGCGTGTCAATAATATCACTCTGTACATCCAC
AAACAGACGATAACGGCTCTCTCTTTTATAGGTGTAAACCTTAAACTGCCGTACGTATAGGCTGCGCAAC
TGTTGGGAAGGGCGATCGGTGCGGGCCTCTTCGCTATTACGCCAGCTGGCGAAAGGGGGATGTGCTGCAA
GGCGATTAAGTTGGGTAACGCCAGGGTTTTCCCAGTCACGACGTTGTAAAACGACGGCCAGTGAATTG
Features (pLannotate 1.2.2; 18 found; start..end, strand, type, name):
      1..19      +  promoter       T7 promoter: promoter for bacteriophage T7 RNA polymerase
     57..132     +  misc_RNA       gRNA scaffold: guide RNA scaffold for the Streptococcus pyogenes CRISPR/Cas9 system
    174..414     +  promoter       U6 promoter: RNA polymerase III promoter for human U6 snRNA
    443..518     +  misc_RNA       gRNA scaffold: guide RNA scaffold for the Streptococcus pyogenes CRISPR/Cas9 system
    530..551     -  protein_bind   attB2 (fragment): mutant version of attB; recombination site for the Gateway® BP reaction BP Clonase™
    639..657     -  promoter       SP6 promoter: promoter for bacteriophage SP6 RNA polymerase
    699..715     -  protein_bind   lac operator: The lac repressor binds to the lac operator to inhibit transcription in E. coli. This inhibition can be relieved by adding lactose or isopropyl-β-D-thiogalactopyranoside (IPTG). lac repressor encoded by lacI
    723..753     -  promoter       lac promoter: promoter for the E. coli lac operon
    768..789     -  protein_bind   CAP binding site: CAP binding activates transcription in the presence of cAMP. E. coli catabolite activator protein
    802..894     -  CDS            lacI (fragment): lac repressor; lacI; The lac repressor binds to the lac operator to inhibit transcription in E. coli. This inhibition can be relieved by adding lactose or isopropyl-β-D-thiogalactopyranoside (IPTG).
   1077..1665    -  rep_origin     ori: high-copy-number ColE1/pMB1/pBR322/pUC origin of replication
   1803..2177    -  CDS            BleoR: antibiotic-binding protein; Sh ble from Streptoalloteichus hindustanus; confers resistance to bleomycin, phleomycin, and Zeocin™
   2197..2285    -  promoter       AmpR promoter (fragment): bla
   2312..2362    +  misc_feature   bom (fragment): basis of mobility region from pBR322
   2383..3177    -  CDS            NeoR/KanR: aminoglycoside phosphotransferase from Tn5; aph(3')-II (or nptII); confers resistance to neomycin, kanamycin, and G418 (Geneticin®)
   3209..3478    -  CDS            tnpA (fragment): TN5P_ECOLX - Also known as tnp. Experimental evidence at protein level: Swiss-Prot protein existence level 1. Mediates transposition of transposon Tn5 by a 'cut and paste' mechanism. First, the monomeric transposase binds the 19 bp inverted DNA repeats flanking the transposon. Then, dimerization of the DNA- bound transposase creates a synaptic DNA complex. After nicking of the first DNA strand, excision of the transposon proceeds through a series of intermediates. The transposase then mediates the insertion of the transposon at a new site by strand transfer. The activity of the wild- type tran
   3526..3829    -  CDS            ccdB (fragment): CcdB, a bacterial toxin that poisons DNA gyrase; ccdB; Plasmids containing the ccdB gene cannot be propagated in standard E. coli strains.
   3839..3986    -  CDS            lacZα (fragment): LacZα fragment of β-galactosidase; lacZ fragment
