[The description below was written by a language model from this plasmid's Addgene catalogue record and pLannotate feature annotations shown in this document.]
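Description:
gRNAU6 is a small (about 4 kb) empty-backbone plasmid derived from the gRNA_Cloning Vector and catalogued as a mammalian expression vector. Its role is more that of a cloning resource: it carries a tracrRNA–hU6 module intended for building constructs that express two single guide RNAs. It is maintained in E. coli at high copy through a ColE1/pUC-type origin and selected with kanamycin via the Tn5-derived NeoR/KanR gene. A bleomycin/Zeocin resistance gene (BleoR) is also annotated downstream of an AmpR promoter fragment, although the record lists only kanamycin as the selection.

The functional core is a contiguous arrangement of a Streptococcus pyogenes Cas9 guide RNA scaffold, followed by the human U6 RNA polymerase III promoter, followed by a second copy of the same scaffold. A scaffold–U6 block of this kind serves as the middle piece of a dual-sgRNA cassette. Placed between two spacer sequences, the first scaffold completes an upstream guide driven by an existing U6 promoter, while the internal U6 promoter drives the second guide. The record does not describe the exact cloning scheme, and no spacer or gene insert is present.

The remaining annotations are T7 and SP6 promoters flanking the cassette, an attB2 fragment, lac promoter/operator elements, and fragments of lacI, lacZα, ccdB, tnpA and bom. These appear to be remnants of the parental cloning backbone rather than working parts. The associated publication concerns an episomal vector-based CRISPR/Cas9 system for gene knockout in human pluripotent stem cells, which suggests the plasmid supports paired-guide designs in that setting.
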