Addgene plasmid #135963: gRNAU6
Purpose: (Empty Backbone) Contains tracrRNA-hU6 sequence for double sgRNA cloning
Depositing lab: Yongming Wang. Depositing organization: Fudan University. Publication: An episomal vector-based CRISPR/Cas9 system for highly efficient gene knockout in human pluripotent stem cells. Xie Y, Wang D, Lan F, Wei G, Ni T, Chai R, Liu D, Hu S, Li M, Li D, Wang H, Wang Y. Sci Rep. 2017 May 24;7(1):2320. doi: 10.1038/s41598-017-02456-y. PubMed 28539611.
Backbone
  Vector backbone: gRNA_Cloning Vector
  Vector type: Mammalian Expression
Growth in bacteria
  Bacterial resistance: Kanamycin, 50 μg/mL
  Growth temperature: 37°C
  Growth strain: DH5alpha
  Copy number: High Copy
Gene/Insert
  Gene/Insert name: None
Terms and licenses: Academic/Nonprofit Terms; Industry Terms: Not Available to Industry
How to cite: gRNAU6 was a gift from Yongming Wang (Addgene plasmid # 135963 ; http://n2t.net/addgene:135963 ; RRID:Addgene_135963)
